Addgene plasmid #107310: dSV40-NLS-dCas9-HA-NLS-NLS-10xGCN4
Purpose: Encoding dCas9-10xGCN4 driven by dSV40 promoter
Depositing lab: Hui Yang. Depositing organization: Center for Excellence in Brain Science and Intelligence Technology, Chinese Academy of Sciences. Publication: In vivo simultaneous transcriptional activation of multiple genes in the brain using CRISPR-dCas9-activator transgenic mice. Zhou H, Liu J, Zhou C, Gao N, Rao Z, Li H, Hu X, Li C, Yao X, Shen X, Sun Y, Wei Y, Liu F, Ying W, Zhang J, Tang C, Zhang X, Xu H, Shi L, Cheng L, Huang P, Yang H. Nat Neurosci. 2018 Jan 15. pii: 10.1038/s41593-017-0060-6. doi: 10.1038/s41593-017-0060-6. PubMed 29335603.
Backbone
  Vector backbone: Lentivirus
  Vector type: Mammalian Expression, Lentiviral
Growth in bacteria
  Bacterial resistance: Ampicillin, 100 μg/mL
  Growth temperature: 37°C
  Growth strain: NEB Stable
  Copy number: High Copy
Gene/Insert
  Gene/Insert name: dSV40-dCas9-10xGCN4
  Cloning method: Restriction Enzyme; 5′ cloning site unknown (unknown if destroyed); 3′ cloning site unknown (unknown if destroyed)
Terms and licenses: Academic/Nonprofit Terms; Industry Terms: Not Available to Industry
How to cite: dSV40-NLS-dCas9-HA-NLS-NLS-10xGCN4 was a gift from Hui Yang (Addgene plasmid # 107310 ; http://n2t.net/addgene:107310 ; RRID:Addgene_107310)
