[The description below was written by a language model from this plasmid's Addgene catalogue record and pLannotate feature annotations shown in this document.]
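Description:
dSV40-NLS-dCas9-HA-NLS-NLS-10xGCN4 is a 13.7 kb HIV-1-based lentiviral transfer plasmid for mammalian expression of the scaffold half of a SunTag-type CRISPR activation system. In bacteria it is maintained through a high-copy ColE1/pUC-type origin and selected with ampicillin via the β-lactamase gene. The backbone also carries remnants of older vectors: fragments of TcR, bom, rop and lacI, plus an SV40 enhancer/early promoter followed by interrupted gpt fragments and SV40 small t intron and polyadenylation sequences. These appear to be legacy backbone sequence, and the record assigns them no function.

The viral portion runs from a truncated 5' LTR through the Ψ packaging signal, a gag fragment, the Rev response element and the cPPT/CTS. It ends in a WPRE and a ΔU3 self-inactivating 3' LTR that spans the sequence origin. Together these elements allow packaging of the genomic RNA, Rev-dependent export, efficient nuclear import and integration, and enhanced transcript expression without LTR promoter activity after integration.

Between cPPT and WPRE, a short SV40 early promoter (the "dSV40" promoter of the catalogue entry, annotated without the enhancer) drives a Streptococcus pyogenes Cas9 reading frame. The record describes this as nuclease-dead dCas9, although the automated annotation labels it simply Cas9. According to the construct name, it is flanked by nuclear localization signals, carries an HA tag and is fused to ten GCN4 peptide repeats; the feature table detects only one full and two partial GCN4_v4 copies. The GCN4 array recruits multiple scFv-fused effector proteins to guide RNA-specified loci. The associated publication used this approach for simultaneous transcriptional activation of multiple genes in vivo in the brain. No mammalian selection marker or reporter within the viral cassette is annotated.
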