Features (pLannotate 1.2.2; 34 found; start..end, strand, type, name):
    102..120     -  promoter       SP6 promoter: promoter for bacteriophage SP6 RNA polymerase
    348..627     +  CDS            TcR (fragment): tetracycline efflux protein; tet; confers resistance to tetracycline
    628..676     -  misc_feature   bom (fragment): basis of mobility region from pBR322
    778..813     -  CDS            rop (fragment): Rop protein, which maintains plasmids at low copy number; rop
    908..1012    +  promoter       AmpR promoter: bla
   1013..1873    +  CDS            AmpR: β-lactamase; bla; confers resistance to ampicillin, carbenicillin, and related antibiotics
   2044..2632    +  rep_origin     ori: high-copy-number ColE1/pMB1/pBR322/pUC origin of replication
   2815..2871    +  CDS            lacI (fragment): lac repressor; lacI; The lac repressor binds to the lac operator to inhibit transcription in E. coli. This inhibition can be relieved by adding lactose or isopropyl-β-D-thiogalactopyranoside (IPTG).
   2878..3207    +  promoter       SV40 promoter: SV40 enhancer and early promoter
   3407..3526    +  CDS            gpt (fragment): XGPT_ECOLI - Also known as gpp, gxu. Experimental evidence at protein level: Swiss-Prot protein existence level 1. Purine salvage pathway enzyme that catalyzes the transfer of the ribosyl-5-phosphate group from 5-phospho-alpha-D-ribose 1- diphosphate (PRPP) to the N9 position of the 6-oxopurines guanine and xanthine to form the corresponding ribonucleotides GMP (guanosine 5'- monophosphate) and XMP (xanthosine 5'-monophosphate), with the release of PPi. To a lesser extent, also acts on hypoxanthine (PubMed:9100006, PubMed:3886014). Does not ribophosphorylate adenine (PubMed:3886014). From Esch
   3526..3861    +  CDS            gpt (fragment): XGPT_ECOLI - Also known as gpp, gxu. Experimental evidence at protein level: Swiss-Prot protein existence level 1. Purine salvage pathway enzyme that catalyzes the transfer of the ribosyl-5-phosphate group from 5-phospho-alpha-D-ribose 1- diphosphate (PRPP) to the N9 position of the 6-oxopurines guanine and xanthine to form the corresponding ribonucleotides GMP (guanosine 5'- monophosphate) and XMP (xanthosine 5'-monophosphate), with the release of PPi. To a lesser extent, also acts on hypoxanthine (PubMed:9100006, PubMed:3886014). Does not ribophosphorylate adenine (PubMed:3886014). From Esch
   3956..4261    +  CDS            frsA (fragment): FRSA_ECOLI - Also known as yafA. Experimental evidence at protein level: Swiss-Prot protein existence level 1. Catalyzes the hydrolysis of esters (PubMed:15808744). Displays esterase activity toward pNP-butyrate (PubMed:15808744). May stimulate mixed-acid fermentation by acting as a fermentation/respiration switch that down-regulates respiration and up- regulates fermentation rates (PubMed:15169777). From Escherichia coli (strain K12).
   4265..4339    +  CDS            small t antigen (fragment): SV40 (simian virus 40) small t antigen
   4341..4406    +  intron         small t intron: SV40 (simian virus 40) small t antigen intron
   4536..4556    +  CDS            SV40 NLS: nuclear localization signal of SV40 (simian virus 40) large T antigen
   4875..4958    +  CDS            large T antigen (fragment): large T antigen from SV40 (simian virus 40)
   4981..5115    +  polyA_signal   SV40 poly(A) signal: SV40 polyadenylation signal
   5282..5611    +  CDS            nef (fragment): NEF_HV1BR - Experimental evidence at protein level: Swiss-Prot protein existence level 1. Extracellular Nef protein targets CD4(+) T-lymphocytes for apoptosis by interacting with CXCR4 surface receptors (PubMed:14990729). From Human immunodeficiency virus type 1 group M subtype B (isolate BRU/LAI) (HIV-1).
   5659..5916    +  LTR            5' LTR (truncated): truncated 5' long terminal repeat (LTR) from HIV-1
   5963..6088    +  misc_feature   HIV-1 Ψ: packaging signal of human immunodeficiency virus type 1
   6072..6410    +  CDS            HIV-1 gag (fragment): gag protein from human immunodeficiency virus 1; gag
   6585..6818    +  misc_feature   RRE: The Rev response element (RRE) of HIV-1 allows for Rev-dependent mRNA export from the nucleus to the cytoplasm.
   7195..7295    +  CDS            Rev (fragment): human immunodeficiency virus 1 (HIV-1) Rev protein; rev; enhances nuclear export of unspliced and incompletely spliced viral mRNAs
   7332..7449    +  misc_feature   cPPT/CTS: central polypurine tract and central termination sequence of HIV-1
   7486..7509    -  misc_feature   MCS (fragment): pBluescript multiple cloning site
   7512..7722    +  promoter       SV40 promoter: SV40 early promoter
   7786..7806    +  misc_feature   MCS (fragment): multiple cloning site
   7813..11916   +  CDS            Cas9: Cas9 (Csn1) endonuclease from the Streptococcus pyogenes Type II CRISPR/Cas system generates RNA-guided double strand breaks in DNA
  12076..12132   +  CDS            GCN4_v4: GCN4 peptide optimized to improve solubility while preserving binding to an scFv-GFP fusion protein (Tanenbaum et al., 2014)
  12450..12473   +  CDS            GCN4_v4 (fragment): GCN4 peptide optimized to improve solubility while preserving binding to an scFv-GFP fusion protein (Tanenbaum et al., 2014)
  12742..12764   +  CDS            GCN4_v4 (fragment): GCN4 peptide optimized to improve solubility while preserving binding to an scFv-GFP fusion protein (Tanenbaum et al., 2014)
  12847..13435   +  misc_feature   WPRE: woodchuck hepatitis virus posttranscriptional regulatory element
  13461..13532   +  CDS            nef (fragment): NEF_HV1Z2 - Experimental evidence at protein level: Swiss-Prot protein existence level 1. Extracellular Nef protein targets CD4(+) T-lymphocytes for apoptosis by interacting with CXCR4 surface receptors. From Human immunodeficiency virus type 1 group M subtype D (isolate Z2/CDC-Z34) (HIV-1).
  13534..77      +  LTR            3' LTR (ΔU3) (across the origin): self-inactivating 3' long terminal repeat (LTR) from HIV-1
>Addgene plasmid #107310 | dSV40-NLS-dCas9-HA-NLS-NLS-10xGCN4 | addgene full sequence | sequence record 237625 | Addgene NGS Result
GTGTGCCCGTCTGTTGTGTGACTCTGGTAACTAGAGATCCCTCAGACCCTTTTAGTCAGTGTGGAAAATC
TCTAGCAGCATCTAGAATTAATTCCGTGTATTCTATAGTGTCACCTAAATCGTATGTGTATGATACATAA
GGTTATGTATTAATTGTAGCCGCGTTCTAACGACAATATGTACAAGCCTAATTGTGTAGCATCTGGCTTA
CTGAAGCAGACCCTATCATCTCTCTCGTAAACTGCCGTCAGAGTCGGTTTGGTTGGACGAACCTTCTGAG
TTTCTGGTAACGCCGTCCCGCACCCGGAAATGGTCAGCGAACCAATCAGCAGGGTCATCGCTAGCCAGAT
CCTCTACGCCGGACGCATCGTGGCCGGCATCACCGGCGCCACAGGTGCGGTTGCTGGCGCCTATATCGCC
GACATCACCGATGGGGAAGATCGGGCTCGCCACTTCGGGCTCATGAGCGCTTGTTTCGGCGTGGGTATGG
TGGCAGGCCCCGTGGCCGGGGGACTGTTGGGCGCCATCTCCTTGCATGCACCATTCCTTGCGGCGGCGGT
GCTCAACGGCCTCAACCTACTACTGGGCTGCTTCCTAATGCAGGAGTCGCATAAGGGAGAGCGTCGAATG
GTGCACTCTCAGTACAATCTGCTCTGATGCCGCATAGTTAAGCCAGCCCCGACACCCGCCAACACCCGCT
GACGCGCCCTGACGGGCTTGTCTGCTCCCGGCATCCGCTTACAGACAAGCTGTGACCGTCTCCGGGAGCT
GCATGTGTCAGAGGTTTTCACCGTCATCACCGAAACGCGCGAGACGAAAGGGCCTCGTGATACGCCTATT
TTTATAGGTTAATGTCATGATAATAATGGTTTCTTAGACGTCAGGTGGCACTTTTCGGGGAAATGTGCGC
GGAACCCCTATTTGTTTATTTTTCTAAATACATTCAAATATGTATCCGCTCATGAGACAATAACCCTGAT
AAATGCTTCAATAATATTGAAAAAGGAAGAGTATGAGTATTCAACATTTCCGTGTCGCCCTTATTCCCTT
TTTTGCGGCATTTTGCCTTCCTGTTTTTGCTCACCCAGAAACGCTGGTGAAAGTAAAAGATGCTGAAGAT
CAGTTGGGTGCACGAGTGGGTTACATCGAACTGGATCTCAACAGCGGTAAGATCCTTGAGAGTTTTCGCC
CCGAAGAACGTTTTCCAATGATGAGCACTTTTAAAGTTCTGCTATGTGGCGCGGTATTATCCCGTATTGA
CGCCGGGCAAGAGCAACTCGGTCGCCGCATACACTATTCTCAGAATGACTTGGTTGAGTACTCACCAGTC
ACAGAAAAGCATCTTACGGATGGCATGACAGTAAGAGAATTATGCAGTGCTGCCATAACCATGAGTGATA
ACACTGCGGCCAACTTACTTCTGACAACGATCGGAGGACCGAAGGAGCTAACCGCTTTTTTGCACAACAT
GGGGGATCATGTAACTCGCCTTGATCGTTGGGAACCGGAGCTGAATGAAGCCATACCAAACGACGAGCGT
GACACCACGATGCCTGTAGCAATGGCAACAACGTTGCGCAAACTATTAACTGGCGAACTACTTACTCTAG
CTTCCCGGCAACAATTAATAGACTGGATGGAGGCGGATAAAGTTGCAGGACCACTTCTGCGCTCGGCCCT
TCCGGCTGGCTGGTTTATTGCTGATAAATCTGGAGCCGGTGAGCGTGGGTCTCGCGGTATCATTGCAGCA
CTGGGGCCAGATGGTAAGCCCTCCCGTATCGTAGTTATCTACACGACGGGGAGTCAGGCAACTATGGATG
AACGAAATAGACAGATCGCTGAGATAGGTGCCTCACTGATTAAGCATTGGTAACTGTCAGACCAAGTTTA
CTCATATATACTTTAGATTGATTTAAAACTTCATTTTTAATTTAAAAGGATCTAGGTGAAGATCCTTTTT
GATAATCTCATGACCAAAATCCCTTAACGTGAGTTTTCGTTCCACTGAGCGTCAGACCCCGTAGAAAAGA
TCAAAGGATCTTCTTGAGATCCTTTTTTTCTGCGCGTAATCTGCTGCTTGCAAACAAAAAAACCACCGCT
ACCAGCGGTGGTTTGTTTGCCGGATCAAGAGCTACCAACTCTTTTTCCGAAGGTAACTGGCTTCAGCAGA
GCGCAGATACCAAATACTGTTCTTCTAGTGTAGCCGTAGTTAGGCCACCACTTCAAGAACTCTGTAGCAC
CGCCTACATACCTCGCTCTGCTAATCCTGTTACCAGTGGCTGCTGCCAGTGGCGATAAGTCGTGTCTTAC
CGGGTTGGACTCAAGACGATAGTTACCGGATAAGGCGCAGCGGTCGGGCTGAACGGGGGGTTCGTGCACA
CAGCCCAGCTTGGAGCGAACGACCTACACCGAACTGAGATACCTACAGCGTGAGCTATGAGAAAGCGCCA
CGCTTCCCGAAGGGAGAAAGGCGGACAGGTATCCGGTAAGCGGCAGGGTCGGAACAGGAGAGCGCACGAG
GGAGCTTCCAGGGGGAAACGCCTGGTATCTTTATAGTCCTGTCGGGTTTCGCCACCTCTGACTTGAGCGT
CGATTTTTGTGATGCTCGTCAGGGGGGCGGAGCCTATGGAAAAACGCCAGCAACGCGGCCTTTTTACGGT
TCCTGGCCTTTTGCTGGCCTTTTGCTCACATGTTCTTTCCTGCGTTATCCCCTGATTCTGTGGATAACCG
TATTACCGCCTTTGAGTGAGCTGATACCGCTCGCCGCAGCCGAACGACCGAGCGCAGCGAGTCAGTGAGC
GAGGAAGCGGAAGAGCGCCCAATACGCAAACCGCCTCTCCCCGCGCGTTGGCCGATTCATTAATGCAGCT
GTGGAATGTGTGTCAGTTAGGGTGTGGAAAGTCCCCAGGCTCCCCAGCAGGCAGAAGTATGCAAAGCATG
CATCTCAATTAGTCAGCAACCAGGTGTGGAAAGTCCCCAGGCTCCCCAGCAGGCAGAAGTATGCAAAGCA
TGCATCTCAATTAGTCAGCAACCATAGTCCCGCCCCTAACTCCGCCCATCCCGCCCCTAACTCCGCCCAG
TTCCGCCCATTCTCCGCCCCATGGCTGACTAATTTTTTTTATTTATGCAGAGGCCGAGGCCGCCTCGGCC
TCTGAGCTATTCCAGAAGTAGTGAGGAGGCTTTTTTGGAGGCCTAGGCTTTTGCAAAAAGCTTGGACACA
AGACAGGCTTGCGAGATATGTTTGAGAATACCACTTTATCCCGCGTCAGGGAGAGGCAGTGCGTAAAAAG
ACGCGGACTCATGTGAAATACTGGTTTTTAGTGCGCCAGATCTCTATAATCTCGCGCAACCTATTTTCCC
CTCGAACACTTTTTAAGCCGTAGATAAACAGGCTGGGACACTTCACATGAGCGAAAAATACATCGTCACC
TGGGACATGTTGCAGATCCATGCACGTAAACTCGCAAGCCGACTGATGCCTTCTGAACAATGGAAAGGCA
TTATTGCCGTAAGCCGTGGCGGTCTGTACCGGGTGCGTTACTGGCGCGTGAACTGGGTATTCGTCATGTC
GATACCGTTTGTATTTCCAGCTACGATCACGACAACCAGCGCGAGCTTAAAGTGCTGAAACGCGCAGAAG
GCGATGGCGAAGGCTTCATCGTTATTGATGACCTGGTGGATACCGGTGGTACTGCGGTTGCGATTCGTGA
AATGTATCCAAAAGCGCACTTTGTCACCATCTTCGCAAAACCGGCTGGTCGTCCGCTGGTTGATGACTAT
GTTGTTGATATCCCGCAAGATACCTGGATTGAACAGCCGTGGGATATGGGCGTCGTATTCGTCCCGCCAA
TCTCCGGTCGCTAATCTTTTCAACGCCTGGCACTGCCGGGCGTTGTTCTTTTTAACTTCAGGCGGGTTAC
AATAGTTTCCAGTAAGTATTCTGGAGGCTGCATCCATGACACAGGCAAACCTGAGCGAAACCCTGTTCAA
ACCCCGCTTTAAACATCCTGAAACCTCGACGCTAGTCCGCCGCTTTAATCACGGCGCACAACCGCCTGTG
CAGTCGGCCCTTGATGGTAAAACCATCCCTCACTGGTATCGCATGATTAACCGTCTGATGTGGATCTGGC
GCGGCATTGACCCACGCGAAATCCTCGACGTCCAGGCACGTATTGTGATGAGCGATGCCGAACGTACCGA
CGATGATTTATACGATACGGTGATTGGCTACCGTGGCGGCAACTGGATTTATGAGTGGGCCCCGGATCTT
TGTGAAGGAACCTTACTTCTGTGGTGTGACATAATTGGACAAACTACCTACAGAGATTTAAAGCTCTAAG
GTAAATATAAAATTTTTAAGTGTATAATGTGTTAAACTACTGATTCTAATTGTTTGTGTATTTTAGATTC
CAACCTATGGAACTGATGAATGGGAGCAGTGGTGGAATGCCTTTAATGAGGAAAACCTGTTTTGCTCAGA
AGAAATGCCATCTAGTGATGATGAGGCTACTGCTGACTCTCAACATTCTACTCCTCCAAAAAAGAAGAGA
AAGGTAGAAGACCCCAAGGACTTTCCTTCAGAATTGCTAAGTTTTTTGAGTCATGCTGTGTTTAGTAATA
GAACTCTTGCTTGCTTTGCTATTTACACCACAAAGGAAAAAGCTGCACTGCTATACAAGAAAATTATGGA
AAAATATTCTGTAACCTTTATAAGTAGGCATAACAGTTATAATCATAACATACTGTTTTTTCTTACTCCA
CACAGGCATAGAGTGTCTGCTATTAATAACTATGCTCAAAAATTGTGTACCTTTAGCTTTTTAATTTGTA
AAGGGGTTAATAAGGAATATTTGATGTATAGTGCCTTGACTAGAGATCATAATCAGCCATACCACATTTG
TAGAGGTTTTACTTGCTTTAAAAAACCTCCCACACCTCCCCCTGAACCTGAAACATAAAATGAATGCAAT
TGTTGTTGTTAACTTGTTTATTGCAGCTTATAATGGTTACAAATAAAGCAATAGCATCACAAATTTCACA
AATAAAGCATTTTTTTCACTGCATTCTAGTTGTGGTTTGTCCAAACTCATCAATGTATCTTATCATGTCT
GGATCAACTGGATAACTCAAGCTAACCAAAATCATCCCAAACTTCCCACCCCATACCCTATTACCACTGC
CAATTACCTGTGGTTTCATTTACTCTAAACCTGTGATTCCTCTGAATTATTTTCATTTTAAAGAAATTGT
ATTTGTTAAATATGTACTACAAACTTAGTAGTTGGAAGGGCTAATTCACTCCCAAAGAAGACAAGATATC
CTTGATCTGTGGATCTACCACACACAAGGCTACTTCCCTGATTAGCAGAACTACACACCAGGGCCAGGGG
TCAGATATCCACTGACCTTTGGATGGTGCTACAAGCTAGTACCAGTTGAGCCAGATAAGGTAGAAGAGGC
CAATAAAGGAGAGAACACCAGCTTGTTACACCCTGTGAGCCTGCATGGGATGGATGACCCGGAGAGAGAA
GTGTTAGAGTGGAGGTTTGACAGCCGCCTAGCATTTCATCACGTGGCCCGAGAGCTGCATCCGGAGTACT
TCAAGAACTGCTGATATCGAGCTTGCTACAAGGGACTTTCCGCTGGGGACTTTCCAGGGAGGCGTGGCCT
GGGCGGGACTGGGGAGTGGCGAGCCCTCAGATCCTGCATATAAGCAGCTGCTTTTTGCCTGTACTGGGTC
TCTCTGGTTAGACCAGATCTGAGCCTGGGAGCTCTCTGGCTAACTAGGGAACCCACTGCTTAAGCCTCAA
TAAAGCTTGCCTTGAGTGCTTCAAGTAGTGTGTGCCCGTCTGTTGTGTGACTCTGGTAACTAGAGATCCC
TCAGACCCTTTTAGTCAGTGTGGAAAATCTCTAGCAGTGGCGCCCGAACAGGGACTTGAAAGCGAAAGGG
AAACCAGAGGAGCTCTCTCGACGCAGGACTCGGCTTGCTGAAGCGCGCACGGCAAGAGGCGAGGGGCGGC
GACTGGTGAGTACGCCAAAAATTTTGACTAGCGGAGGCTAGAAGGAGAGAGATGGGTGCGAGAGCGTCAG
TATTAAGCGGGGGAGAATTAGATCGCGATGGGAAAAAATTCGGTTAAGGCCAGGGGGAAAGAAAAAATAT
AAATTAAAACATATAGTATGGGCAAGCAGGGAGCTAGAACGATTCGCAGTTAATCCTGGCCTGTTAGAAA
CATCAGAAGGCTGTAGACAAATACTGGGACAGCTACAACCATCCCTTCAGACAGGATCAGAAGAACTTAG
ATCATTATATAATACAGTAGCAACCCTCTATTGTGTGCATCAAAGGATAGAGATAAAAGACACCAAGGAA
GCTTTAGACAAGATAGAGGAAGAGCAAAACAAAAGTAAGACCACCGCACAGCAAGCGGCCGGCCGCTGAT
CTTCAGACCTGGAGGAGGAGATATGAGGGACAATTGGAGAAGTGAATTATATAAATATAAAGTAGTAAAA
ATTGAACCATTAGGAGTAGCACCCACCAAGGCAAAGAGAAGAGTGGTGCAGAGAGAAAAAAGAGCAGTGG
GAATAGGAGCTTTGTTCCTTGGGTTCTTGGGAGCAGCAGGAAGCACTATGGGCGCAGCGTCAATGACGCT
GACGGTACAGGCCAGACAATTATTGTCTGGTATAGTGCAGCAGCAGAACAATTTGCTGAGGGCTATTGAG
GCGCAACAGCATCTGTTGCAACTCACAGTCTGGGGCATCAAGCAGCTCCAGGCAAGAATCCTGGCTGTGG
AAAGATACCTAAAGGATCAACAGCTCCTGGGGATTTGGGGTTGCTCTGGAAAACTCATTTGCACCACTGC
TGTGCCTTGGAATGCTAGTTGGAGTAATAAATCTCTGGAACAGATTTGGAATCACACGACCTGGATGGAG
TGGGACAGAGAAATTAACAATTACACAAGCTTAATACACTCCTTAATTGAAGAATCGCAAAACCAGCAAG
AAAAGAATGAACAAGAATTATTGGAATTAGATAAATGGGCAAGTTTGTGGAATTGGTTTAACATAACAAA
TTGGCTGTGGTATATAAAATTATTCATAATGATAGTAGGAGGCTTGGTAGGTTTAAGAATAGTTTTTGCT
GTACTTTCTATAGTGAATAGAGTTAGGCAGGGATATTCACCATTATCGTTTCAGACCCACCTCCCAACCC
CGAGGGGACCCGACAGGCCCGAAGGAATAGAAGAAGAAGGTGGAGAGAGAGACAGAGACAGATCCATTCG
ATTAGTGAACGGATCTCGACGGTATCGCCAAATGGCAGTATTCATCCACAATTTTAAAAGAAAAGGGGGG
ATTGGGGGGTACAGTGCAGGGGAAAGAATAGTAGACATAATAGCAACAGACATACAAACTAAAGAATTAC
AAAAACAAATTACAAAAATTCAAAATTTTCGGGTTTATTACAGGGACAGCAGAGATCCAGTTTGGATCGA
TAAGCTTGATATCGAATTCAGGCAGGCAGAAGTATGCAAAGCATGCATCTCAATTAGTCAGCAACCATAG
TCCCGCCCCTAACTCCGCCCATCCCGCCCCTAACTCCGCCCAGTTCCGCCCATTCTCCGCCCCATGGCTG
ACTAATTTTTTTTATTTATGCAGAGGCCGAGGCCGCCTCTGCCTCTGAGCTATTCCAGAAGTAGTGAGGA
GGCTTTTTTGGAGGCCTAGGCTACGCGCGCCACCATGCCCAAGAAGAAGCGCAAGGTGGGACGCGTCTGC
AGGATATCAAGCTTGCGGTACCGCGGGCCCGGGATCGCCACCATGGACAAGAAGTACAGCATCGGCCTGG
CCATCGGCACCAACTCTGTGGGCTGGGCCGTGATCACCGACGAGTACAAGGTGCCCAGCAAGAAATTCAA
GGTGCTGGGCAACACCGACCGGCACAGCATCAAGAAGAACCTGATCGGCGCCCTGCTGTTCGACAGCGGA
GAAACAGCCGAGGCCACCCGGCTGAAGAGAACCGCCAGAAGAAGATACACCAGACGGAAGAACCGGATCT
GCTATCTGCAAGAGATCTTCAGCAACGAGATGGCCAAGGTGGACGACAGCTTCTTCCACAGACTGGAAGA
GTCCTTCCTGGTGGAAGAGGATAAGAAGCACGAGCGGCACCCCATCTTCGGCAACATCGTGGACGAGGTG
GCCTACCACGAGAAGTACCCCACCATCTACCACCTGAGAAAGAAACTGGTGGACAGCACCGACAAGGCCG
ACCTGCGGCTGATCTATCTGGCCCTGGCCCACATGATCAAGTTCCGGGGCCACTTCCTGATCGAGGGCGA
CCTGAACCCCGACAACAGCGACGTGGACAAGCTGTTCATCCAGCTGGTGCAGACCTACAACCAGCTGTTC
GAGGAAAACCCCATCAACGCCAGCGGCGTGGACGCCAAGGCCATCCTGTCTGCCAGACTGAGCAAGAGCA
GACGGCTGGAAAATCTGATCGCCCAGCTGCCCGGCGAGAAGAAGAATGGCCTGTTCGGCAACCTGATTGC
CCTGAGCCTGGGCCTGACCCCCAACTTCAAGAGCAACTTCGACCTGGCCGAGGATGCCAAACTGCAGCTG
AGCAAGGACACCTACGACGACGACCTGGACAACCTGCTGGCCCAGATCGGCGACCAGTACGCCGACCTGT
TTCTGGCCGCCAAGAACCTGTCCGACGCCATCCTGCTGAGCGACATCCTGAGAGTGAACACCGAGATCAC
CAAGGCCCCCCTGAGCGCCTCTATGATCAAGAGATACGACGAGCACCACCAGGACCTGACCCTGCTGAAA
GCTCTCGTGCGGCAGCAGCTGCCTGAGAAGTACAAAGAGATTTTCTTCGACCAGAGCAAGAACGGCTACG
CCGGCTACATCGATGGCGGAGCCAGCCAGGAAGAGTTCTACAAGTTCATCAAGCCCATCCTGGAAAAGAT
GGACGGCACCGAGGAACTGCTCGTGAAGCTGAACAGAGAGGACCTGCTGCGGAAGCAGCGGACCTTCGAC
AACGGCAGCATCCCCCACCAGATCCACCTGGGAGAGCTGCACGCCATTCTGCGGCGGCAGGAAGATTTTT
ACCCATTCCTGAAGGACAACCGGGAAAAGATCGAGAAGATCCTGACCTTCCGCATCCCCTACTACGTGGG
CCCTCTGGCCAGGGGAAACAGCAGATTCGCCTGGATGACCAGAAAGAGCGAGGAAACCATCACCCCCTGG
AACTTCGAGGAAGTGGTGGACAAGGGCGCCAGCGCCCAGAGCTTCATCGAGCGGATGACCAACTTCGATA
AGAACCTGCCCAACGAGAAGGTGCTGCCCAAGCACAGCCTGCTGTACGAGTACTTCACCGTGTACAACGA
GCTGACCAAAGTGAAATACGTGACCGAGGGAATGAGAAAGCCCGCCTTCCTGAGCGGCGAGCAGAAAAAA
GCCATCGTGGACCTGCTGTTCAAGACCAACCGGAAAGTGACCGTGAAGCAGCTGAAAGAGGACTACTTCA
AGAAAATCGAGTGCTTCGACTCCGTGGAAATCTCCGGCGTGGAAGATCGGTTCAACGCCTCCCTGGGCAC
ATACCACGATCTGCTGAAAATTATCAAGGACAAGGACTTCCTGGACAATGAGGAAAACGAGGACATTCTG
GAAGATATCGTGCTGACCCTGACACTGTTTGAGGACAGAGAGATGATCGAGGAACGGCTGAAAACCTATG
CCCACCTGTTCGACGACAAAGTGATGAAGCAGCTGAAGCGGCGGAGATACACCGGCTGGGGCAGGCTGAG
CCGGAAGCTGATCAACGGCATCCGGGACAAGCAGTCCGGCAAGACAATCCTGGATTTCCTGAAGTCCGAC
GGCTTCGCCAACAGAAACTTCATGCAGCTGATCCACGACGACAGCCTGACCTTTAAAGAGGACATCCAGA
AAGCCCAGGTGTCCGGCCAGGGCGATAGCCTGCACGAGCACATTGCCAATCTGGCCGGCAGCCCCGCCAT
TAAGAAGGGCATCCTGCAGACAGTGAAGGTGGTGGACGAGCTCGTGAAAGTGATGGGCCGGCACAAGCCC
GAGAACATCGTGATCGAAATGGCCAGAGAGAACCAGACCACCCAGAAGGGACAGAAGAACAGCCGCGAGA
GAATGAAGCGGATCGAAGAGGGCATCAAAGAGCTGGGCAGCCAGATCCTGAAAGAACACCCCGTGGAAAA
CACCCAGCTGCAGAACGAGAAGCTGTACCTGTACTACCTGCAGAATGGGCGGGATATGTACGTGGACCAG
GAACTGGACATCAACCGGCTGTCCGACTACGATGTGGACGCTATCGTGCCTCAGAGCTTTCTGAAGGACG
ACTCCATCGATAACAAAGTGCTGACTCGGAGCGACAAGAACCGGGGCAAGAGCGACAACGTGCCCTCCGA
AGAGGTCGTGAAGAAGATGAAGAACTACTGGCGCCAGCTGCTGAATGCCAAGCTGATTACCCAGAGGAAG
TTCGACAATCTGACCAAGGCCGAGAGAGGCGGCCTGAGCGAACTGGATAAGGCCGGCTTCATCAAGAGAC
AGCTGGTGGAAACCCGGCAGATCACAAAGCACGTGGCACAGATCCTGGACTCCCGGATGAACACTAAGTA
CGACGAGAACGACAAACTGATCCGGGAAGTGAAAGTGATCACCCTGAAGTCCAAGCTGGTGTCCGATTTC
CGGAAGGATTTCCAGTTTTACAAAGTGCGCGAGATCAACAACTACCACCACGCCCACGACGCCTACCTGA
ACGCCGTCGTGGGAACCGCCCTGATCAAAAAGTACCCTAAGCTGGAAAGCGAGTTCGTGTACGGCGACTA
CAAGGTGTACGACGTGCGGAAGATGATCGCCAAGAGCGAGCAGGAAATCGGCAAGGCTACCGCCAAGTAC
TTCTTCTACAGCAACATCATGAACTTTTTCAAGACCGAGATTACCCTGGCCAACGGCGAGATCCGGAAGC
GGCCTCTGATCGAGACAAACGGCGAAACAGGCGAGATCGTGTGGGATAAGGGCCGGGACTTTGCCACCGT
GCGGAAAGTGCTGTCTATGCCCCAAGTGAATATCGTGAAAAAGACCGAGGTGCAGACAGGCGGCTTCAGC
AAAGAGTCTATCCTGCCCAAGAGGAACAGCGACAAGCTGATCGCCAGAAAGAAGGACTGGGACCCTAAGA
AGTACGGCGGCTTCGACAGCCCCACCGTGGCCTATTCTGTGCTGGTGGTGGCCAAAGTGGAAAAGGGCAA
GTCCAAGAAACTGAAGAGTGTGAAAGAGCTGCTGGGGATCACCATCATGGAAAGAAGCAGCTTCGAGAAG
AATCCCATCGACTTTCTGGAAGCCAAGGGCTACAAAGAAGTGAAAAAGGACCTGATCATCAAGCTGCCTA
AGTACTCCCTGTTCGAGCTGGAAAACGGCCGGAAGAGAATGCTGGCCTCTGCCGGCGAACTGCAGAAGGG
AAACGAACTGGCCCTGCCCTCCAAATATGTGAACTTCCTGTACCTGGCCAGCCACTATGAGAAGCTGAAG
GGCTCCCCCGAGGATAATGAGCAGAAACAGCTGTTTGTGGAACAGCACAAACACTACCTGGACGAGATCA
TCGAGCAGATCAGCGAGTTCTCCAAGAGAGTGATCCTGGCCGACGCTAATCTGGACAAGGTGCTGAGCGC
CTACAACAAGCACAGAGACAAGCCTATCAGAGAGCAGGCCGAGAATATCATCCACCTGTTTACCCTGACC
AATCTGGGAGCCCCTGCCGCCTTCAAGTACTTTGACACCACCATCGACCGGAAGAGGTACACCAGCACCA
AAGAGGTGCTGGACGCCACCCTGATCCACCAGAGCATCACCGGCCTGTACGAGACACGGATCGACCTGTC
TCAGCTGGGAGGCGACGCCTATCCCTATGACGTGCCCGATTATGCCAGCCTGGGCAGCGGCTCCCCCAAG
AAAAAACGCAAGGTGGAAGATCCTAAGAAAAAGCGGAAAGTGGACGGCATTGGTAGTGGGAGCAACGGCA
GCAGCGGATCCAACGGTCCGACTGACGCCGCGGAAGAAGAACTTTTGAGCAAGAATTATCATCTTGAGAA
CGAAGTGGCTCGTCTTAAGAAAGGTTCTGGCAGTGGAGAAGAACTGCTTTCAAAGAATTACCACCTGGAA
AATGAGGTAGCTAGACTGAAAAAGGGGAGCGGAAGTGGGGAGGAGTTGCTGAGCAAAAATTATCATTTGG
AGAACGAAGTAGCACGACTAAAGAAAGGGTCCGGATCGGGTGAGGAGTTACTCTCGAAAAATTATCATCT
CGAAAACGAAGTGGCTCGGCTAAAAAAGGGCAGTGGTTCTGGAGAAGAGCTATTATCTAAAAACTACCAC
CTCGAAAATGAGGTGGCACGCTTAAAAAAGGGAAGTGGCAGTGGTGAAGAGCTACTATCCAAGAATTATC
ATCTTGAGAACGAGGTAGCGCGTTTGAAGAAGGGTTCCGGCTCAGGAGAGGAACTGCTCTCGAAGAACTA
TCATCTTGAAAATGAGGTCGCTCGATTAAAAAAGGGATCGGGCAGTGGTGAGGAACTACTTTCAAAGAAT
TACCACCTCGAAAACGAAGTAGCTCGATTAAAGAAAGGTTCAGGGTCGGGTGAAGAATTACTGAGTAAAA
ATTATCATCTGGAAAATGAGGTAGCGAGACTAAAAAAGGGGAGTGGTTCTGGCGAGGAATTGCTATCGAA
AAATTATCATCTTGAGAACGAAGTTGCTAGGCTCAAAAAGGGCTCAGGCTCAGGCACCGCGGTAAACATA
GGTGGTGGAACCGGTCCGATGGATCTACAGCGGTAAAATCAACCTCTGGATTACAAAATTTGTGAAAGAT
TGACTGGTATTCTTAACTATGTTGCTCCTTTTACGCTATGTGGATACGCTGCTTTAATGCCTTTGTATCA
TGCTATTGCTTCCCGTATGGCTTTCATTTTCTCCTCCTTGTATAAATCCTGGTTGCTGTCTCTTTATGAG
GAGTTGTGGCCCGTTGTCAGGCAACGTGGCGTGGTGTGCACTGTGTTTGCTGACGCAACCCCCACTGGTT
GGGGCATTGCCACCACCTGTCAGCTCCTTTCCGGGACTTTCGCTTTCCCCCTCCCTATTGCCACGGCGGA
ACTCATCGCCGCCTGCCTTGCCCGCTGCTGGACAGGGGCTCGGCTGTTGGGCACTGACAATTCCGTGGTG
TTGTCGGGGAAATCATCGTCCTTTCCTTGGCTGCTCGCCTGTGTTGCCACCTGGATTCTGCGCGGGACGT
CCTTCTGCTACGTCCCTTCGGCCCTCAATCCAGCGGACCTTCCTTCCCGCGGCCTGCTGCCGGCTCTGCG
GCCTCTTCCGCGTCTTCGCCTTCGCCCTCAGACGAGTCGGATCTCCCTTTGGGCCGCCTCCCCGCATGGT
ACCTGCAGGGATCGATCACTGAGGTACCTTTAAGACCAATGACTTACAAGGCAGCTGTAGATCTTAGCCA
CTTTTTAAAAGAAAAGGGGGGACTGGAAGGGCTAATTCACTCCCAACGAAGACAAGATCTGCTTTTTGCT
TGTACTGGGTCTCTCTGGTTAGACCAGATCTGAGCCTGGGAGCTCTCTGGCTAACTAGGGAACCCACTGC
TTAAGCCTCAATAAAGCTTGCCTTGAGTGCTTCAAGTAGT
